Addgene plasmid #247749: YIplac211-Sys1-msGFP2-FRBx2
Purpose: Insert a C-terminal msGFP2-FRBx2 tag at SYS1 by popin-popout.
Depositing lab: Benjamin Glick. Depositing organization: University of Chicago.
Backbone
  Vector backbone: YIplac211
  Vector type: Yeast Expression
Growth in bacteria
  Bacterial resistance: Ampicillin, 100 μg/mL
  Growth temperature: 37°C
  Growth strain: DH5alpha
  Copy number: High Copy
Gene/Insert
  Gene/Insert name: Sys1-msGFP2-FRBx2
  Species: S. cerevisiae (budding yeast)
  Cloning method: Restriction Enzyme; 5′ cloning site Unspecified (unknown if destroyed)
Terms and licenses: Academic/Nonprofit Terms; Industry Terms: Not Available to Industry
How to cite: YIplac211-Sys1-msGFP2-FRBx2 was a gift from Benjamin Glick (Addgene plasmid # 247749 ; http://n2t.net/addgene:247749 ; RRID:Addgene_247749)
