[The description below was written by a language model from this plasmid's Addgene catalogue record and pLannotate feature annotations shown in this document.]
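Description:
YIplac211-Sys1-msGFP2-FRBx2 is a yeast integrating plasmid of about 7.2 kb built on the YIplac211 backbone. It is designed to modify the chromosomal SYS1 locus of Saccharomyces cerevisiae rather than to express a gene episomally. No yeast replication origin or centromere is annotated, so stable uracil-prototrophic transformants are expected to arise by recombination into the genome. In E. coli it is maintained at high copy through a ColE1/pUC-type origin and selected with ampicillin via the β-lactamase gene. The yeast marker is URA3 under its own promoter, which allows selection on medium lacking uracil and counterselection with 5-fluoroorotic acid. Remnants of the lacZα cloning region (lac promoter, operator, CAP site) and fragments of rop, bom and lacI are backbone leftovers.

The insert carries the SYS1 coding sequence, which encodes a Golgi membrane protein needed for targeting Arl3 to the Golgi. It is followed in the same orientation by a green fluorescent protein that the annotation software matched to superfolder GFP and that the catalogue names msGFP2. Two tandem copies of the FRB (FKBP-rapamycin binding) domain of human mTOR come next. Downstream lies a fragment of CYR1 on the opposite strand, which presumably represents genomic sequence flanking SYS1 and provides 3′ homology. About 400 bp of unannotated sequence precedes the SYS1 coding region; the record does not identify a promoter there.

In the pop-in/pop-out scheme, integration at SYS1 is selected through URA3. A second recombination event, selected on 5-FOA, then removes the vector and leaves a marker-free C-terminal msGFP2-FRBx2 tag on the endogenous gene. The GFP allows live imaging of Sys1. FRB domains are generally used for rapamycin-induced dimerization with FKBP fusions, as in anchor-away or tethering experiments, although the record does not state the specific application.
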