Features (pLannotate 1.2.2; 17 found; start..end, strand, type, name):
    183..771     -  rep_origin     ori: high-copy-number ColE1/pMB1/pBR322/pUC origin of replication
    942..1802    -  CDS            AmpR: β-lactamase; bla; confers resistance to ampicillin, carbenicillin, and related antibiotics
   1803..1907    -  promoter       AmpR promoter: bla
   2000..2215    +  promoter       URA3 promoter: S. cerevisiae URA3
   2216..3019    +  CDS            URA3: orotidine-5'-phosphate decarboxylase, required for uracil biosynthesis; S. cerevisiae URA3; yeast auxotrophic marker, counterselectable with 5-fluoroorotic acid (5-FOA)
   3108..3143    +  CDS            rop (fragment): Rop protein, which maintains plasmids at low copy number; rop
   3245..3344    +  misc_feature   bom (fragment): basis of mobility region from pBR322
   3350..3507    -  CDS            lacZα (fragment): LacZα fragment of β-galactosidase; lacZ fragment
   3939..4547    +  CDS            SYS1: SYS1_YEAST - Experimental evidence at protein level: Swiss-Prot protein existence level 1. Necessary for the targeting of ARL3 to the Golgi. Involved in protein trafficking. May serve as a receptor for acetylated ARL3. From Saccharomyces cerevisiae (strain ATCC 204508 / S288c) (Baker's yeast).
   4593..5288    +  CDS            Superfolder GFP: Superfolder GFP is a basic (constitutively fluorescent) green fluorescent protein published in 2005, derived from Aequorea victoria. It is reported to be a very rapidly-maturing weak dimer.
   5355..5633    +  CDS            FRB: FKBP-rapamycin binding domain of human FRAP
   5694..5972    +  CDS            MTOR (fragment): MTOR_HUMAN - Also known as FRAP, FRAP1, FRAP2, RAFT1, RAPT1. Experimental evidence at protein level: Swiss-Prot protein existence level 1. Serine/threonine protein kinase which is a central regulator of cellular metabolism, growth and survival in response to hormones, growth factors, nutrients, energy and stress signals (PubMed:12087098, PubMed:12150925, PubMed:12150926, PubMed:12231510, PubMed:12718876, PubMed:14651849, PubMed:15268862, PubMed:15467718, PubMed:15545625, PubMed:15718470, PubMed:18497260, PubMed:18762023, PubMed:18925875, PubMed:20516213, PubMed:20537536, PubMed:21659604, PubMe
   6345..6932    -  CDS            CYR1 (fragment): CYAA_YEAST - Also known as CDC35, HSR1, SRA4. Experimental evidence at protein level: Swiss-Prot protein existence level 1. Plays essential roles in regulation of cellular metabolism by catalyzing the synthesis of a second messenger, cAMP. From Saccharomyces cerevisiae (strain ATCC 204508 / S288c) (Baker's yeast).
   6976..6992    -  protein_bind   lac operator: The lac repressor binds to the lac operator to inhibit transcription in E. coli. This inhibition can be relieved by adding lactose or isopropyl-β-D-thiogalactopyranoside (IPTG). lac repressor encoded by lacI
   7000..7030    -  promoter       lac promoter: promoter for the E. coli lac operon
   7045..7066    -  protein_bind   CAP binding site: CAP binding activates transcription in the presence of cAMP. E. coli catabolite activator protein
   7079..7171    -  CDS            lacI (fragment): lac repressor; lacI; The lac repressor binds to the lac operator to inhibit transcription in E. coli. This inhibition can be relieved by adding lactose or isopropyl-β-D-thiogalactopyranoside (IPTG).
>Addgene plasmid #247749 | YIplac211-Sys1-msGFP2-FRBx2 | addgene full sequence | sequence record 495005 | Addgene Long Read Sequencing Result
TCTTCCGCTTCCTCGCTCACTGACTCGCTGCGCTCGGTCGTTCGGCTGCGGCGAGCGGTATCAGCTCACT
CAAAGGCGGTAATACGGTTATCCACAGAATCAGGGGATAACGCAGGAAAGAACATGTGAGCAAAAGGCCA
GCAAAAGGCCAGGAACCGTAAAAAGGCCGCGTTGCTGGCGTTTTTCCATAGGCTCCGCCCCCCTGACGAG
CATCACAAAAATCGACGCTCAAGTCAGAGGTGGCGAAACCCGACAGGACTATAAAGATACCAGGCGTTTC
CCCCTGGAAGCTCCCTCGTGCGCTCTCCTGTTCCGACCCTGCCGCTTACCGGATACCTGTCCGCCTTTCT
CCCTTCGGGAAGCGTGGCGCTTTCTCATAGCTCACGCTGTAGGTATCTCAGTTCGGTGTAGGTCGTTCGC
TCCAAGCTGGGCTGTGTGCACGAACCCCCCGTTCAGCCCGACCGCTGCGCCTTATCCGGTAACTATCGTC
TTGAGTCCAACCCGGTAAGACACGACTTATCGCCACTGGCAGCAGCCACTGGTAACAGGATTAGCAGAGC
GAGGTATGTAGGCGGTGCTACAGAGTTCTTGAAGTGGTGGCCTAACTACGGCTACACTAGAAGAACAGTA
TTTGGTATCTGCGCTCTGCTGAAGCCAGTTACCTTCGGAAAAAGAGTTGGTAGCTCTTGATCCGGCAAAC
AAACCACCGCTGGTAGCGGTGGTTTTTTTGTTTGCAAGCAGCAGATTACGCGCAGAAAAAAAGGATCTCA
AGAAGATCCTTTGATCTTTTCTACGGGGTCTGACGCTCAGTGGAACGAAAACTCACGTTAAGGGATTTTG
GTCATGAGATTATCAAAAAGGATCTTCACCTAGATCCTTTTAAATTAAAAATGAAGTTTTAAATCAATCT
AAAGTATATATGAGTAAACTTGGTCTGACAGTTACCAATGCTTAATCAGTGAGGCACCTATCTCAGCGAT
CTGTCTATTTCGTTCATCCATAGTTGCCTGACTCCCCGTCGTGTAGATAACTACGATACGGGAGGGCTTA
CCATCTGGCCCCAGTGCTGCAATGATACCGCGAGACCCACGCTCACCGGCTCCAGATTTATCAGCAATAA
ACCAGCCAGCCGGAAGGGCCGAGCGCAGAAGTGGTCCTGCAACTTTATCCGCCTCCATCCAGTCTATTAA
TTGTTGCCGGGAAGCTAGAGTAAGTAGTTCGCCAGTTAATAGTTTGCGCAACGTTGTTGCCATTGCTACA
GGCATCGTGGTGTCACGCTCGTCGTTTGGTATGGCTTCATTCAGCTCCGGTTCCCAACGATCAAGGCGAG
TTACATGATCCCCCATGTTGTGCAAAAAAGCGGTTAGCTCCTTCGGTCCTCCGATCGTTGTCAGAAGTAA
GTTGGCCGCAGTGTTATCACTCATGGTTATGGCAGCACTGCATAATTCTCTTACTGTCATGCCATCCGTA
AGATGCTTTTCTGTGACTGGTGAGTACTCAACCAAGTCATTCTGAGAATAGTGTATGCGGCGACCGAGTT
GCTCTTGCCCGGCGTCAATACGGGATAATACCGCGCCACATAGCAGAACTTTAAAAGTGCTCATCATTGG
AAAACGTTCTTCGGGGCGAAAACTCTCAAGGATCTTACCGCTGTTGAGATCCAGTTCGATGTAACCCACT
CGTGCACCCAACTGATCTTCAGCATCTTTTACTTTCACCAGCGTTTCTGGGTGAGCAAAAACAGGAAGGC
AAAATGCCGCAAAAAAGGGAATAAGGGCGACACGGAAATGTTGAATACTCATACTCTTCCTTTTTCAATA
TTATTGAAGCATTTATCAGGGTTATTGTCTCATGAGCGGATACATATTTGAATGTATTTAGAAAAATAAA
CAAATAGGGGTTCCGCGCACATTTCCCCGAAAAGTGCCACCTGACGTCTAAGAAACCATTATTATCATGA
CATTAACCTATAAAAATAGGCGTATCACGAGGCCAGCTTTTCAATTCATCATTTTTTTTTTATTCTTTTT
TTTGATTTCGGTTTCCTTGAAATTTTTTTGATTCGGTAATCTCCGAACAGAAGGAAGAACGAAGGAAGGA
GCACAGACTTAGATTGGTATATATACGCATATGTAGTGTTGAAGAAACATGAAATTGCCCAGTATTCTTA
ACCCAACTGCACAGAACAAAAACATGCAGGAAACGAAGATAAATCATGTCGAAAGCTACATATAAGGAAC
GTGCTGCTACTCATCCTAGTCCTGTTGCTGCCAAGCTATTTAATATCATGCACGAAAAGCAAACAAACTT
GTGTGCTTCATTGGATGTTCGTACCACCAAGGAATTACTGGAGTTAGTTGAAGCATTAGGTCCCAAAATT
TGTTTACTAAAAACACATGTGGATATCTTGACTGATTTTTCCATGGAGGGCACAGTTAAGCCGCTAAAGG
CATTATCCGCCAAGTACAATTTTTTACTCTTCGAAGACAGAAAATTTGCTGACATTGGTAATACAGTCAA
ATTGCAGTACTCTGCGGGTGTATACAGAATAGCAGAATGGGCAGACATTACGAATGCACACGGTGTGGTG
GGCCCAGGTATTGTTAGCGGTTTGAAGCAGGCGGCAGAAGAAGTAACAAAGGAACCTAGAGGCCTTTTGA
TGTTAGCAGAATTGTCATGCAAGGGCTCCCTATCTACTGGAGAATATACTAAGGGTACTGTTGACATTGC
GAAGAGCGACAAAGATTTTGTTATCGGCTTTATTGCTCAAAGAGACATGGGTGGAAGAGATGAAGGTTAC
GATTGGTTGATTATGACACCCGGTGTGGGTTTAGATGACAAGGGAGACGCATTGGGTCAACAGTATAGAA
CCGTGGATGATGTGGTCTCTACAGGATCTGACATTATTATTGTTGGAAGAGGACTATTTGCAAAGGGAAG
GGATGCTAAGGTAGAGGGTGAACGTTACAGAAAAGCAGGCTGGGAAGCATATTTGAGAAGATGCGGCCAG
CAAAACTAAAAAACTGTATTATAAGTAAATGCATGTATACTAAACTCACAAATTAGAGCTTCAATTTAAT
TATATCAGTTATTACCCGCCCTTTCGTCTCGCGCGTTTCGGTGATGACGGTGAAAACCTCTGACACATGC
AGCTCCCGGAGACGGTCACAGCTTGTCTGTAAGCGGATGCCGGGAGCAGACAAGCCCGTCAGGGCGCGTC
AGCGGGTGTTGGCGGGTGTCGGGGCTGGCTTAACTATGCGGCATCAGAGCAGATTGTACTGAGAGTGCAC
CATATGCGGTGTGAAATACCGCACAGATGCGTAAGGAGAAAATACCGCATCAGGCGCCATTCGCCATTCA
GGCTGCGCAACTGTTGGGAAGGGCGATCGGTGCGGGCCTCTTCGCTATTACGCCAGCTGGCGAAAGGGGG
ATGTGCTGCAAGGCGATTAAGTTGGGTAACGCCAGGGTTTTCCCAGTCACGACGTTGTAAAACGACGGCC
AGTGAATTCCTGGTAATATTTCAGTTGTTGACTAATATATATAGTGGTTTTTGCCAAAATTAAAGACTTC
CTTTTATTAACTAGGTGACCAGATATAAGGAAGTGTATTTGCTTTCTAATAACTTGTGTACGGCCATAAC
CCGGCTTTTAATCAGTTTATTTAACAAGGTATACAAATCGCCAAACGTAACAAGAGATAGGCGCTATTAT
TCATTTAATATTGTCGTATTCAAAATACTAACGGTGAACAATTTGCTCCATTGTAACACTATAGGACAAG
GCTAATCATGAATAAATATCTCCCCACCCAAAATATTCGTAGCTCGCGATATTCACGGTAATATTCTGTA
ACTTCATGTTAAGAGATGATCTTTAGGAAGGCTAAGGAAGGGTACACATAGAAGTGAGATAAAAAATAGG
CATTTGAATTACTGTAACATGGTTTCGATAAGAAGGTATTTGCGAGTGCCGAATGAGTTGAAACCTTCCC
AGATCTTCAAACAAGATTCTCTCTCTCCAAGTAAGATTGGACTTCAAATTGTTCTTTTACAGATTTTTTA
TTACACCACAGCGATCGTTCTTTTTTATTGTTGGGCGAAGCTAGCGGGATATGATCTCAATATCAAGGAA
TGGCTGTTTTCTTGGGAGAATATCGACTTTACGAACGCATACGGTTTATCAATCTCACTGTTATGGCTTC
TGGATTCATTAATATGTGTTTTTTTCTTAACTGTTATCGTTGGACGGAGTAAACTCGCATGGGATTTTGC
TATCACTATACATGCCATCAATTTTATTGTGGTGTTCCTCTATACTCGGAAATTTCCTTCTTTTTCTTGG
TTTTTTCTTCAAATTTTATCATCTTTAATACTAATATTTTTGGGGACATGGACAACAAGATGGAGAGAGC
TTAGAGACACCTTTTTTGAGGGCTTGGTTGATCCTAATGAAGGAGAAGTTGGATTGGTTACGCCTAGTCA
GCAGCATAGTAATCATTCAGAATTGGAGCAATCACCAATACAACTAAAAGACTTAGAAAGCCAAATACGG
GATCCAGGAAGTTCGGGGTCCAGCGGTTCTTCAGGCGCTAGCATGGATAGCACTGAGAGCTTGTTCACAG
GTGTTGTTCCTATCTTGGTCGAATTAGACGGTGACGTAAACGGTCATAAGTTCAGTGTTAGAGGTGAAGG
TGAAGGTGACGCTACTAACGGTAAATTGACATTGAAGTTTATTTGTACTACAGGTAAATTGCCAGTTCCT
TGGCCAACTTTGGTTACTACATTGACATACGGTGTTCAATGTTTTTCAAGATACCCAGATCATATGAAGC
AACATGATTTCTTTAAGTCTGCTATGCCAGAAGGTTACGTTCAAGAAAGAACTATCACTTTTAAAGATGA
TGGTACTTACAAGACAAGAGCAGAGGTTAAGTTCGAAGGTGACACTTTGGTTAACAGAATCGAATTGAAG
GGTATCGATTTTAAAGAAGATGGTAATATTTTGGGTCATAAATTGGAATACAACTACAACTCACATAACG
TTTACATTACAGCTGATAAACAAAAGAATGGTATTAAAGCAAACTTCAAGATCAGACATAATGTTGAAGA
TGGTTCTGTTCAATTAGCAGATCATTACCAACAAAACACTCCAATTGGTGACGGTCCAGTTTTGTTACCA
GATAACCATTACTTGTCTACACAATCAAAATTGTCTAAAGATCCAAACGAAAAGAGAGATCATATGGTTT
TGTTAGAATTTGTTACTGCTGCTGGTATCACAGGTGGCAGTGGCGGTTCTGGTTCCTCTGGGTCTTCCGG
TTCCTCAGGGTCGTCGGCCACCATGGCTTCTAGAATCCTCTGGCATGAGATGTGGCATGAAGGCCTGGAA
GAGGCATCTCGTTTGTACTTTGGGGAAAGGAACGTGAAAGGCATGTTTGAGGTGCTGGAGCCCTTGCATG
CTATGATGGAACGGGGCCCCCAGACTCTGAAGGAAACATCCTTTAATCAGGCCTATGGTCGAGATTTAAT
GGAGGCCCAAGAGTGGTGCAGGAAGTACATGAAATCAGGGAATGTCAAGGACCTCACCCAAGCCTGGGAC
CTCTATTATCATGTGTTCCGACGAATCTCAAAGACTAGTGGCTCATCCGGTTCTTCCGGTTCTTCTGGTT
CCTCTGCCACCATGGCTTCTCGTATCTTATGGCATGAAATGTGGCACGAAGGTTTGGAAGAAGCCTCCAG
ATTGTACTTCGGTGAAAGAAACGTTAAGGGTATGTTTGAAGTCTTGGAACCATTGCACGCTATGATGGAA
AGAGGTCCACAAACTTTGAAGGAAACTTCTTTCAACCAAGCTTACGGTAGAGACTTGATGGAAGCTCAAG
AATGGTGTAGAAAGTACATGAAATCTGGTAACGTCAAGGATTTGACTCAAGCTTGGGACCTATATTACCA
CGTTTTCAGAAGAATTTCCAAGACCAGTTAAAGCGGCCGCGAGGAGATGAAACAACATATTCGAGGCAAT
TTTGGCAATATTATAGTCATTCAAGAGAAAACAGTAAATGTATGAAAAATGGCAAGAACCTTATCTCTAT
AGGCTTAATAAATCTGCCTTTTTGGCCAATTTTTCAAAACAGATCCTATTTCTTATTTATACACAATCTA
TATTTAACATAATTAAGTACGTGATGACATTGAAGATAATAATAAGTAAAGAGTTTACGTACTTAAATTT
TATATAGTTTTAGTATACTTGCAATGTGTGAATGGATCTAGTAAGCTGAGGTACTTCTCTAGCGTGAATA
TGAAACGAGTAACAGGGTGGTACATAATTTACGAACAGAACTCAAGTTGATAAATCCTTTGCGTTCTTAA
CCATTTGTAAAAGTTCGTCAACAACATTGAAAATATTGCTTCGAGCAGATGTTTTATCGTTTCTGCAAAT
TTCCAGTCCTGAACACCTCTGTTGTCGTAAATGTAATAATGCCACACTGGATTCGATTCTAGTAATTACA
TGATCAAAAAATAACAACGCATCCTTCTCAGAAATCGATTGCATAATACCATTTTCAACTTTACGGTTAA
ATTTAATATAACTTCCCTCCGTCCGAGAGTCTAGTTCAATAAATCCGCCGCTTAAAGCTGACATTATAGA
TTCCAGTCTGTTTGAAATGACTCTTAAACGAAACAACATCATTTCATTGATTAATTTTGACTGCTCATCT
TCAGATGCAAATTCGTGTCTGGAAGCAAGAATCTTAGGATACGCAATAGTAACGAGTTCTTTGGTTTCGA
GTCCCTTTAGCTTATGCTCGCCAAAGTCAAAAAATGCCCAACCAATACTTTCCAGCATGGCAATTTCTCT
TTCAAGAACCTCTCCGATAATTTCTTCACCATAAACTTCCTTGAGAGATTCCTTGCCCTTCACTACTCGC
TCAAAGCTTGGCGTAATCATGGTCATAGCTGTTTCCTGTGTGAAATTGTTATCCGCTCACAATTCCACAC
AACATACGAGCCGGAAGCATAAAGTGTAAAGCCTGGGGTGCCTAATGAGTGAGCTAACTCACATTAATTG
CGTTGCGCTCACTGCCCGCTTTCCAGTCGGGAAACCTGTCGTGCCAGCTGCATTAATGAATCGGCCAACG
CGCGGGGAGAGGCGGTTTGCGTATTGGGCGC
